>Addgene plasmid #164662 | MSCV-Cas9-2A-BFP | addgene full sequence | sequence record 327807 | Addgene NGS Result
GGAAAATACATAACTGAGAATAGAGAAGTTCAGATCAAGGTTAGGAACAGAGAGACAGCAGAATATGGGC
CAAACAGGATATCTGTGGTAAGCAGTTCCTGCCCCGGCTCAGGGCCAAGAACAGATGGTCCCCAGATGCG
GTCCCGCCCTCAGCAGTTTCTAGAGAACCATCAGATGTTTCCAGGGTGCCCCAAGGACCTGAAATGACCC
TGTGCCTTATTTGAACTAACCAATCAGTTCGCTTCTCGCTTCTGTTCGCGCGCTTCTGCTCCCCGAGCTC
AATAAAAGAGCCCACAACCCCTCACTCGGCGCGCCAGTCCTCCGATAGACTGCGTCGCCCGGGTACCCGT
ATTCCCAATAAAGCCTCTTGCTGTTTGCATCCGAATCGTGGACTCGCTGATCCTTGGGAGGGTCTCCTCA
GATTGATTGACTGCCCACCTCGGGGGTCTTTCATTTGGAGGTTCCACCGAGATTTGGAGACCCCTGCCCA
GGGACCACCGACCCCCCCGCCGGGAGGTAAGCTGGCCAGCGGTCGTTTCGTGTCTGTCTCTGTCTTTGTG
CGTGTTTGTGCCGGCATCTAATGTTTGCGCCTGCGTCTGTACTAGTTAGCTAACTAGCTCTGTATCTGGC
GGACCCGTGGTGGAACTGACGAGTTCTGAACACCCGGCCGCAACCCTGGGAGACGTCCCAGGGACTTTGG
GGGCCGTTTTTGTGGCCCGACCTGAGGAAGGGAGTCGATGTGGAATCCGACCCCGTCAGGATATGTGGTT
CTGGTAGGAGACGAGAACCTAAAACAGTTCCCGCCTCCGTCTGAATTTTTGCTTTCGGTTTGGAACCGAA
GCCGCGCGTCTTGTCTGCTGCAGCGCTGCAGCATCGTTCTGTGTTGTCTCTGTCTGACTGTGTTTCTGTA
TTTGTCTGAAAATTAGGGCCAGACTGTTACCACTCCCTTAAGTTTGACCTTAGGTCACTGGAAAGATGTC
GAGCGGATCGCTCACAACCAGTCGGTAGATGTCAAGAAGAGACGTTGGGTTACCTTCTGCTCTGCAGAAT
GGCCAACCTTTAACGTCGGATGGCCGCGAGACGGCACCTTTAACCGAGACCTCATCACCCAGGTTAAGAT
CAAGGTCTTTTCACCTGGCCCGCATGGACACCCAGACCAGGTCCCCTACATCGTGACCTGGGAAGCCTTG
GCTTTTGACCCCCCTCCCTGGGTCAAGCCCTTTGTACACCCTAAGCCTCCGCCTCCTCTTCCTCCATCCG
CCCCGTCTCTCCCCCTTGAACCTCCTCGTTCGACCCCGCCTCGATCCTCCCTTTATCCAGCCCTCACTCC
TTCTCTAGGCGCCGGAATTAATGGATTACAAAGACGATGACGATAAGATGGCCCCAAAGAAGAAGCGGAA
GGTCGGTATCCACGGAGTCCCAGCAGCCGACAAGAAGTACAGCATCGGCCTGGACATCGGCACCAACTCT
GTGGGCTGGGCCGTGATCACCGACGAGTACAAGGTGCCCAGCAAGAAATTCAAGGTGCTGGGCAACACCG
ACCGGCACAGCATCAAGAAGAACCTGATCGGAGCCCTGCTGTTCGACAGCGGCGAAACAGCCGAGGCCAC
CCGGCTGAAGAGAACCGCCAGAAGAAGATACACCAGACGGAAGAACCGGATCTGCTATCTGCAAGAGATC
TTCAGCAACGAGATGGCCAAGGTGGACGACAGCTTCTTCCACAGACTGGAAGAGTCCTTCCTGGTGGAAG
AGGATAAGAAGCACGAGCGGCACCCCATCTTCGGCAACATCGTGGACGAGGTGGCCTACCACGAGAAGTA
CCCCACCATCTACCACCTGAGAAAGAAACTGGTGGACAGCACCGACAAGGCCGACCTGCGGCTGATCTAT
CTGGCCCTGGCCCACATGATCAAGTTCCGGGGCCACTTCCTGATCGAGGGCGACCTGAACCCCGACAACA
GCGACGTGGACAAGCTGTTCATCCAGCTGGTGCAGACCTACAACCAGCTGTTCGAGGAAAACCCCATCAA
CGCCAGCGGCGTGGACGCCAAGGCCATCCTGTCTGCCAGACTGAGCAAGAGCAGACGGCTGGAAAATCTG
ATCGCCCAGCTGCCCGGCGAGAAGAAGAATGGCCTGTTCGGAAACCTGATTGCCCTGAGCCTGGGCCTGA
CCCCCAACTTCAAGAGCAACTTCGACCTGGCCGAGGATGCCAAACTGCAGCTGAGCAAGGACACCTACGA
CGACGACCTGGACAACCTGCTGGCCCAGATCGGCGACCAGTACGCCGACCTGTTTCTGGCCGCCAAGAAC
CTGTCCGACGCCATCCTGCTGAGCGACATCCTGAGAGTGAACACCGAGATCACCAAGGCCCCCCTGAGCG
CCTCTATGATCAAGAGATACGACGAGCACCACCAGGACCTGACCCTGCTGAAAGCTCTCGTGCGGCAGCA
GCTGCCTGAGAAGTACAAAGAGATTTTCTTCGACCAGAGCAAGAACGGCTACGCCGGCTACATTGACGGC
GGAGCCAGCCAGGAAGAGTTCTACAAGTTCATCAAGCCCATCCTGGAAAAGATGGACGGCACCGAGGAAC
TGCTCGTGAAGCTGAACAGAGAGGACCTGCTGCGGAAGCAGCGGACCTTCGACAACGGCAGCATCCCCCA
CCAGATCCACCTGGGAGAGCTGCACGCCATTCTGCGGCGGCAGGAAGATTTTTACCCATTCCTGAAGGAC
AACCGGGAAAAGATCGAGAAGATCCTGACCTTCCGCATCCCCTACTACGTGGGCCCTCTGGCCAGGGGAA
ACAGCAGATTCGCCTGGATGACCAGAAAGAGCGAGGAAACCATCACCCCCTGGAACTTCGAGGAAGTGGT
GGACAAGGGCGCTTCCGCCCAGAGCTTCATCGAGCGGATGACCAACTTCGATAAGAACCTGCCCAACGAG
AAGGTGCTGCCCAAGCACAGCCTGCTGTACGAGTACTTCACCGTGTATAACGAGCTGACCAAAGTGAAAT
ACGTGACCGAGGGAATGAGAAAGCCCGCCTTCCTGAGCGGCGAGCAGAAAAAGGCCATCGTGGACCTGCT
GTTCAAGACCAACCGGAAAGTGACCGTGAAGCAGCTGAAAGAGGACTACTTCAAGAAAATCGAGTGCTTC
GACTCCGTGGAAATCTCCGGCGTGGAAGATCGGTTCAACGCCTCCCTGGGCACATACCACGATCTGCTGA
AAATTATCAAGGACAAGGACTTCCTGGACAATGAGGAAAACGAGGACATTCTGGAAGATATCGTGCTGAC
CCTGACACTGTTTGAGGACAGAGAGATGATCGAGGAACGGCTGAAAACCTATGCCCACCTGTTCGACGAC
AAAGTGATGAAGCAGCTGAAGCGGCGGAGATACACCGGCTGGGGCAGGCTGAGCCGGAAGCTGATCAACG
GCATCCGGGACAAGCAGTCCGGCAAGACAATCCTGGATTTCCTGAAGTCCGACGGCTTCGCCAACAGAAA
CTTCATGCAGCTGATCCACGACGACAGCCTGACCTTTAAAGAGGACATCCAGAAAGCCCAGGTGTCCGGC
CAGGGCGATAGCCTGCACGAGCACATTGCCAATCTGGCCGGCAGCCCCGCCATTAAGAAGGGCATCCTGC
AGACAGTGAAGGTGGTGGACGAGCTCGTGAAAGTGATGGGCCGGCACAAGCCCGAGAACATCGTGATCGA
AATGGCCAGAGAGAACCAGACCACCCAGAAGGGACAGAAGAACAGCCGCGAGAGAATGAAGCGGATCGAA
GAGGGCATCAAAGAGCTGGGCAGCCAGATCCTGAAAGAACACCCCGTGGAAAACACCCAGCTGCAGAACG
AGAAGCTGTACCTGTACTACCTGCAGAATGGGCGGGATATGTACGTGGACCAGGAACTGGACATCAACCG
GCTGTCCGACTACGATGTGGACCATATCGTGCCTCAGAGCTTTCTGAAGGACGACTCCATCGACAACAAG
GTGCTGACCAGAAGCGACAAGAACCGGGGCAAGAGCGACAACGTGCCCTCCGAAGAGGTCGTGAAGAAGA
TGAAGAACTACTGGCGGCAGCTGCTGAACGCCAAGCTGATTACCCAGAGAAAGTTCGACAATCTGACCAA
GGCCGAGAGAGGCGGCCTGAGCGAACTGGATAAGGCCGGCTTCATCAAGAGACAGCTGGTGGAAACCCGG
CAGATCACAAAGCACGTGGCACAGATCCTGGACTCCCGGATGAACACTAAGTACGACGAGAATGACAAGC
TGATCCGGGAAGTGAAAGTGATCACCCTGAAGTCCAAGCTGGTGTCCGATTTCCGGAAGGATTTCCAGTT
TTACAAAGTGCGCGAGATCAACAACTACCACCACGCCCACGACGCCTACCTGAACGCCGTCGTGGGAACC
GCCCTGATCAAAAAGTACCCTAAGCTGGAAAGCGAGTTCGTGTACGGCGACTACAAGGTGTACGACGTGC
GGAAGATGATCGCCAAGAGCGAGCAGGAAATCGGCAAGGCTACCGCCAAGTACTTCTTCTACAGCAACAT
CATGAACTTTTTCAAGACCGAGATTACCCTGGCCAACGGCGAGATCCGGAAGCGGCCTCTGATCGAGACA
AACGGCGAAACCGGGGAGATCGTGTGGGATAAGGGCCGGGATTTTGCCACCGTGCGGAAAGTGCTGAGCA
TGCCCCAAGTGAATATCGTGAAAAAGACCGAGGTGCAGACAGGCGGCTTCAGCAAAGAGTCTATCCTGCC
CAAGAGGAACAGCGATAAGCTGATCGCCAGAAAGAAGGACTGGGACCCTAAGAAGTACGGCGGCTTCGAC
AGCCCCACCGTGGCCTATTCTGTGCTGGTGGTGGCCAAAGTGGAAAAGGGCAAGTCCAAGAAACTGAAGA
GTGTGAAAGAGCTGCTGGGGATCACCATCATGGAAAGAAGCAGCTTCGAGAAGAATCCCATCGACTTTCT
GGAAGCCAAGGGCTACAAAGAAGTGAAAAAGGACCTGATCATCAAGCTGCCTAAGTACTCCCTGTTCGAG
CTGGAAAACGGCCGGAAGAGAATGCTGGCCTCTGCCGGCGAACTGCAGAAGGGAAACGAACTGGCCCTGC
CCTCCAAATATGTGAACTTCCTGTACCTGGCCAGCCACTATGAGAAGCTGAAGGGCTCCCCCGAGGATAA
TGAGCAGAAACAGCTGTTTGTGGAACAGCACAAGCACTACCTGGACGAGATCATCGAGCAGATCAGCGAG
TTCTCCAAGAGAGTGATCCTGGCCGACGCTAATCTGGACAAAGTGCTGTCCGCCTACAACAAGCACCGGG
ATAAGCCCATCAGAGAGCAGGCCGAGAATATCATCCACCTGTTTACCCTGACCAATCTGGGAGCCCCTGC
CGCCTTCAAGTACTTTGACACCACCATCGACCGGAAGAGGTACACCAGCACCAAAGAGGTGCTGGACGCC
ACCCTGATCCACCAGAGCATCACCGGCCTGTACGAGACACGGATCGACCTGTCTCAGCTGGGAGGCGACA
AGCGTCCTGCTGCTACTAAGAAAGCTGGTCAAGCTAAGAAAAAGAAAGGATCCGGCAGCGGCGGGGAAGG
AAGGGGCTCCCTGCTCACCTGCGGCGACGTGGAAGAGAACCCCGGACCTATGAGCGAGCTGATTAAGGAG
AACATGCACATGAAGCTGTACATGGAGGGCACCGTGGACAACCATCACTTCAAGTGCACATCCGAGGGCG
AAGGCAAGCCCTACGAGGGCACCCAGACCATGAGAATCAAGGTGGTCGAGGGCGGCCCTCTCCCCTTCGC
CTTCGACATCCTGGCTACTAGCTTCCTCTACGGCAGCAAGACCTTCATCAACCACACCCAGGGCATCCCC
GACTTCTTCAAGCAGTCCTTCCCTGAGGGCTTCACATGGGAGAGAGTCACCACATACGAAGACGGGGGCG
TGCTGACCGCTACCCAGGACACCAGCCTCCAGGACGGCTGCCTCATCTACAACGTCAAGATCAGAGGGGT
GAACTTCACATCCAACGGCCCTGTGATGCAGAAGAAAACACTCGGCTGGGAGGCCTTCACCGAGACGCTG
TACCCCGCTGACGGCGGCCTGGAAGGCAGAAACGACATGGCCCTGAAGCTCGTGGGCGGGAGCCATCTGA
TCGCAAACATCAAGACCACATATAGATCCAAGAAACCCGCTAAGAACCTCAAGATGCCTGGCGTCTACTA
TGTGGACTACAGACTGGAAAGAATCAAGGAGGCCAACAACGAGACCTACGTCGAGCAGCACGAGGTGGCA
GTGGCCAGATACTGCGACCTCCCTAGCAAACTGGGGCACAAGCTTAATTAACTCGAGATCGACAAAATAA
AAGATTTTATTTAGTCTCCAGAAAAAGGGGGGAATGAAAGACCCCACCTGTAGGTTTGGCAAGCTAGCTT
AAGTAACGCCATTTTGCAAGGCATGGAAAATACATAACTGAGAATAGAGAAGTTCAGATCAAGGTTAGGA
ACAGAGAGACAGCAGAATATGGGCCAAACAGGATATCTGTGGTAAGCAGTTCCTGCCCCGGCTCAGGGCC
AAGAACAGATGGTCCCCAGATGCGGTCCCGCCCTCAGCAGTTTCTAGAGAACCATCAGATGTTTCCAGGG
TGCCCCAAGGACCTGAAATGACCCTGTGCCTTATTTGAACTAACCAATCAGTTCGCTTCTCGCTTCTGTT
CGCGCGCTTCTGCTCCCCGAGCTCAATAAAAGAGCCCACAACCCCTCACTCGGCGCGCCAGTCCTCCGAT
AGACTGCGTCGCCCGGGTACCCGTGTATCCAATAAACCCTCTTGCAGTTGCATCCGACTTGTGGTCTCGC
TGTTCCTTGGGAGGGTCTCCTCTGAGTGATTGACTACCCGTCAGCGGGGGTCTTTCATGGGTAACAGTTT
CTTGAAGTTGGAGAACAACATTCTGAGGGTAGGAGTCGAATATTAAGTAATCCTGACTCAATTAGCCACT
GTTTTGAATCCACATACTCCAATACTCCTGAAATAGTTCATTATGGACAGCGCAGAAAGAGCTGGGGAGA
ATTGTGAAATTGTTATCCGCTCACAATTCCACACAACATACGAGCCGGAAGCATAAAGTGTAAAGCCTGG
GGTGCCTAATGAGTGAGCTAACTCACATTAATTGCGTTGCGCTCACTGCCCGCTTTCCAGTCGGGAAACC
TGTCGTGCCAGCTGCATTAATGAATCGGCCAACGCGCGGGGAGAGGCGGTTTGCGTATTGGGCGCTCTTC
CGCTTCCTCGCTCACTGACTCGCTGCGCTCGGTCGTTCGGCTGCGGCGAGCGGTATCAGCTCACTCAAAG
GCGGTAATACGGTTATCCACAGAATCAGGGGATAACGCAGGAAAGAACATGTGAGCAAAAGGCCAGCAAA
AGGCCAGGAACCGTAAAAAGGCCGCGTTGCTGGCGTTTTTCCATAGGCTCCGCCCCCCTGACGAGCATCA
CAAAAATCGACGCTCAAGTCAGAGGTGGCGAAACCCGACAGGACTATAAAGATACCAGGCGTTTCCCCCT
GGAAGCTCCCTCGTGCGCTCTCCTGTTCCGACCCTGCCGCTTACCGGATACCTGTCCGCCTTTCTCCCTT
CGGGAAGCGTGGCGCTTTCTCATAGCTCACGCTGTAGGTATCTCAGTTCGGTGTAGGTCGTTCGCTCCAA
GCTGGGCTGTGTGCACGAACCCCCCGTTCAGCCCGACCGCTGCGCCTTATCCGGTAACTATCGTCTTGAG
TCCAACCCGGTAAGACACGACTTATCGCCACTGGCAGCAGCCACTGGTAACAGGATTAGCAGAGCGAGGT
ATGTAGGCGGTGCTACAGAGTTCTTGAAGTGGTGGCCTAACTACGGCTACACTAGAAGAACAGTATTTGG
TATCTGCGCTCTGCTGAAGCCAGTTACCTTCGGAAAAAGAGTTGGTAGCTCTTGATCCGGCAAACAAACC
ACCGCTGGTAGCGGTGGTTTTTTTGTTTGCAAGCAGCAGATTACGCGCAGAAAAAAAGGATCTCAAGAAG
ATCCTTTGATCTTTTCTACGGGGTCTGACGCTCAGTGGAACGAAAACTCACGTTAAGGGATTTTGGTCAT
GAGATTATCAAAAAGGATCTTCACCTAGATCCTTTTAAATTAAAAATGAAGTTTTAAATCAATCTAAAGT
ATATATGAGTAAACTTGGTCTGACAGTTACCAATGCTTAATCAGTGAGGCACCTATCTCAGCGATCTGTC
TATTTCGTTCATCCATAGTTGCCTGACTCCCCGTCGTGTAGATAACTACGATACGGGAGGGCTTACCATC
TGGCCCCAGTGCTGCAATGATACCGCGAGACCCACGCTCACCGGCTCCAGATTTATCAGCAATAAACCAG
CCAGCCGGAAGGGCCGAGCGCAGAAGTGGTCCTGCAACTTTATCCGCCTCCATCCAGTCTATTAATTGTT
GCCGGGAAGCTAGAGTAAGTAGTTCGCCAGTTAATAGTTTGCGCAACGTTGTTGCCATTGCTACAGGCAT
CGTGGTGTCACGCTCGTCGTTTGGTATGGCTTCATTCAGCTCCGGTTCCCAACGATCAAGGCGAGTTACA
TGATCCCCCATGTTGTGCAAAAAAGCGGTTAGCTCCTTCGGTCCTCCGATCGTTGTCAGAAGTAAGTTGG
CCGCAGTGTTATCACTCATGGTTATGGCAGCACTGCATAATTCTCTTACTGTCATGCCATCCGTAAGATG
CTTTTCTGTGACTGGTGAGTACTCAACCAAGTCATTCTGAGAATAGTGTATGCGGCGACCGAGTTGCTCT
TGCCCGGCGTCAATACGGGATAATACCGCGCCACATAGCAGAACTTTAAAAGTGCTCATCATTGGAAAAC
GTTCTTCGGGGCGAAAACTCTCAAGGATCTTACCGCTGTTGAGATCCAGTTCGATGTAACCCACTCGTGC
ACCCAACTGATCTTCAGCATCTTTTACTTTCACCAGCGTTTCTGGGTGAGCAAAAACAGGAAGGCAAAAT
GCCGCAAAAAAGGGAATAAGGGCGACACGGAAATGTTGAATACTCATACTCTTCCTTTTTCAATATTATT
GAAGCATTTATCAGGGTTATTGTCTCATGAGCGGATACATATTTGAATGTATTTAGAAAAATAAACAAAT
AGGGGTTCCGCGCACATTTCCCCGAAAAGTGCCACCTGACGTCTAAGAAACCATTATTATCATGACATTA
ACCTATAAAAATAGGCGTATCACGAGGCCCTTTCGTCTCGCGCGTTTCGGTGATGACGGTGAAAACCTCT
GACACATGCAGCTCCCGGAGACGGTCACAGCTTGTCTGTAAGCGGATGCCGGGAGCAGACAAGCCCGTCA
GGGCGCGTCAGCGGGTGTTGGCGGGTGTCGGGGCTGGCTTAACTATGCGGCATCAGAGCAGATTGTACTG
AGAGTGCACCATATGCGGTGTGAAATACCGCACAGATGCGTAAGGAGAAAATACCGCATCAGGCGCCATT
CGCCATTCAGGCTGCGCAACTGTTGGGAAGGGCGATCGGTGCGGGCCTCTTCGCTATTACGCCAGCTGGC
GAAAGGGGGATGTGCTGCAAGGCGATTAAGTTGGGTAACGCCAGGGTTTTCCCAGTCACGACGTTGTAAA
ACGACGGCGCAAGGAATGGTGCATGCAAGGAGATGGCGCCCAACAGTCCCCCGGCCACGGGGCCTGCCAC
CATACCCACGCCGAAACAAGCGCTCATGAGCCCGAAGTGGCGAGCCCGATCTTCCCCATCGGTGATGTCG
GCGATATAGGCGCCAGCAACCGCACCTGTGGCGCCGGTGATGCCGGCCACGATGCGTCCGGCGTAGAGGC
GATTAGTCCAATTTGTTAAAGACAGGATATCAGTGGTCCAGGCTCTAGTTTTGACTCAACAATATCACCA
GCTGAAGCCTATAGAGTACGAGCCATAGATAAAATAAAAGATTTTATTTAGTCTCCAGAAAAAGGGGGGA
ATGAAAGACCCCACCTGTAGGTTTGGCAAGCTAGCTTAAGTAACGCCATTTTGCAAGGCAT
Features (pLannotate 1.2.2; 19 found; start..end, strand, type, name):
    519..860     +  misc_feature   MESV Ψ: packaging signal of murine embryonic stem cell virus
    927..1343    +  CDS            gag (truncated): truncated Moloney murine leukemia virus (MMLV) gag gene lacking the start codon
   1429..3030    +  CDS            Cas9(N): N-terminal portion of Streptococcus pyogenes Cas9 (Zetsche et al., 2015)
   3031..5529    +  CDS            Cas9(C): C-terminal portion of Streptococcus pyogenes Cas9 (Zetsche et al., 2015)
   5650..6351    +  CDS            TagBFP: monomeric blue fluorescent protein mammalian codon-optimized
   6404..6918    +  LTR            3' LTR: 3' long terminal repeat from murine embryonic stem cell virus
   7080..7096    -  protein_bind   lac operator: The lac repressor binds to the lac operator to inhibit transcription in E. coli. This inhibition can be relieved by adding lactose or isopropyl-β-D-thiogalactopyranoside (IPTG). lac repressor encoded by lacI
   7104..7134    -  promoter       lac promoter: promoter for the E. coli lac operon
   7149..7170    -  protein_bind   CAP binding site: CAP binding activates transcription in the presence of cAMP. E. coli catabolite activator protein
   7183..7275    -  CDS            lacI (fragment): lac repressor; lacI; The lac repressor binds to the lac operator to inhibit transcription in E. coli. This inhibition can be relieved by adding lactose or isopropyl-β-D-thiogalactopyranoside (IPTG).
   7458..8046    -  rep_origin     ori: high-copy-number ColE1/pMB1/pBR322/pUC origin of replication
   8217..9077    -  CDS            AmpR: β-lactamase; bla; confers resistance to ampicillin, carbenicillin, and related antibiotics
   9078..9182    -  promoter       AmpR promoter: bla
   9277..9312    +  CDS            rop (fragment): Rop protein, which maintains plasmids at low copy number; rop
   9414..9513    +  misc_feature   bom (fragment): basis of mobility region from pBR322
   9519..9668    -  CDS            lacZα (fragment): LacZα fragment of β-galactosidase; lacZ fragment
   9668..9869    -  CDS            TcR (fragment): tetracycline efflux protein; tet; confers resistance to tetracycline
   9870..9968    +  CDS            env (fragment): murine leukemia virus gPr80 envelope polyprotein precursor; env; proteolytically cleaved into gp70SU and p15TM subunits
  10010..455     +  LTR            5' LTR (across the origin): 5' long terminal repeat from murine embryonic stem cell virus
