[The description below was written by a language model from this plasmid's Addgene catalogue record and pLannotate feature annotations shown in this document.]
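Description:
MSCV-Cas9-2A-BFP is a gammaretroviral (murine stem cell virus) transfer vector of about 10.1 kb for stable delivery of Streptococcus pyogenes Cas9 into mammalian cells, with blue fluorescence marking transduced cells. It was derived from an MSCV Cas9-puromycin backbone by removing the internal PGK promoter and puromycin resistance gene and inserting a T2A-TagBFP segment by Gibson assembly. In bacteria it is maintained through a high-copy ColE1/pUC-type origin and selected with ampicillin via the β-lactamase gene. The annotated lac promoter/operator and the fragments of lacI, lacZα, rop, bom, TcR and env are non-functional remnants of earlier cloning vectors.

The proviral region is bounded by 5′ and 3′ long terminal repeats from murine embryonic stem cell virus. Downstream of the 5′ LTR lie the Ψ packaging signal and a truncated gag segment lacking its start codon, which together promote encapsidation of the genomic RNA when the plasmid is introduced into a packaging system supplying gag-pol and env in trans. The 5′ LTR is the only promoter driving the payload. It transcribes a single open reading frame in which Cas9 (annotated as contiguous N- and C-terminal portions, so the full coding sequence) is followed by TagBFP. The 2A peptide stated in the record is not separately annotated but presumably occupies the gap between the two coding sequences, where ribosomal skipping yields separate Cas9 and TagBFP proteins from one transcript.

Because there is no drug selection marker for mammalian cells, Cas9-expressing cells are identified or sorted by blue fluorescence. No guide RNA cassette is annotated, so guides must be supplied separately. The associated work concerns genetic modification of primary human B cells to model lymphoma.
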