Addgene plasmid #164662: MSCV-Cas9-2A-BFP
Purpose: Retroviral introduction of Cas9 into mammalian cell line coupled to expression of blue fluorescent protein
Depositing lab: Daniel Hodson. Depositing organization: University of Cambridge. Publication: Genetic modification of primary human B cells to model high-grade lymphoma. Caeser R, Di Re M, Krupka JA, Gao J, Lara-Chica M, Dias JML, Cooke SL, Fenner R, Usheva Z, Runge HFP, Beer PA, Eldaly H, Pak HK, Park CS, Vassiliou GS, Huntly BJP, Mupo A, Bashford-Rogers RJM, Hodson DJ. Nat Commun. 2019 Oct 4;10(1):4543. doi: 10.1038/s41467-019-12494-x. PubMed 31586074.
Backbone
  Vector backbone: MSCV_Cas9_puro
  Backbone manufacturer: Addgene 65655
  Backbone size w/o insert (bp): 10475
  Total vector size (bp): 10071
  Modifications to backbone: PGK promoter and PuroR removed, T2A tagBFP inserted
  Vector type: Mammalian Expression, Retroviral, CRISPR
Growth in bacteria
  Bacterial resistance: Ampicillin, 100 μg/mL
  Growth temperature: 37°C
  Growth strain: NEB Stable
  Copy number: Unknown
Gene/Insert 1
  Gene/Insert name: Cas9 (alt name: S. pyogenes CRISPR-Cas9)
  Species: Streptococcus pyogenes
  Insert size (bp): 4101
  Promoter: MSSV_LTR
  Cloning method: Gibson Cloning
  Sequencing primers: 5′ CTTTATCCAGCCCTCAC; 3′ AGCGAGTCAGTGAGCGAG
Gene/Insert 2
  Gene/Insert name: BFP (alt names: blue fluorescent protein; TagBFP)
  Species: Synthetic
  Insert size (bp): 702
  Promoter: MSSV_LTR
  Cloning method: Gibson Cloning
  Sequencing primers: 5′ CTTTATCCAGCCCTCAC; 3′ AGCGAGTCAGTGAGCGAG
Resource information
  A portion of this plasmid was derived from a plasmid made by: Addgene vector 65655
Terms and licenses: Academic/Nonprofit Terms; Industry Terms: Not Available to Industry
How to cite: MSCV-Cas9-2A-BFP was a gift from Daniel Hodson (Addgene plasmid # 164662 ; http://n2t.net/addgene:164662 ; RRID:Addgene_164662)
